Addgene plasmid #188521: pSBbi_RP_MicroID2-HA
Purpose: Encodes the biotin proximity labeling enzyme MicroID2 for expression and stable integration into mammalian cells
Depositing lab: James Londino. Depositing organization: Ohio State University. Publication: MicroID2: A Novel Biotin Ligase Enables Rapid Proximity Dependent Proteomics. Johnson BS, Chafin L, Farkas D, Adair J, Elhance A, Farkas L, Bednash JS, Londino JD. Mol Cell Proteomics. 2022 Jun 7:100256. doi: 10.1016/j.mcpro.2022.100256. PubMed 35688383.
Backbone
  Vector backbone: pSBbi-RP
  Backbone manufacturer: Eric Kowarz Lab
  Backbone size w/o insert (bp): 6350
  Total vector size (bp): 6948
  Vector type: Mammalian Expression ; Transposon mediated gene integration
  Selectable markers: Puromycin
Growth in bacteria
  Bacterial resistance: Ampicillin, 100 μg/mL
  Growth temperature: 37°C
  Growth strain: DH5alpha
  Copy number: High Copy
Gene/Insert
  Gene/Insert name: MicroID2
  Species: Synthetic; Aquifex aeolicus
  Insert size (bp): 513
  Promoter: EF1a/RPBSA
  Tag / fusion protein: HA (C terminal on insert)
  Cloning method: Restriction Enzyme; 5′ cloning site SfiI/NcoI (unknown if destroyed); 3′ cloning site XbaI (unknown if destroyed)
  Sequencing primers: 5′ EF1a-F; 3′ BGH-rev
Terms and licenses: Academic/Nonprofit Terms; Industry Terms: Not Available to Industry
How to cite: pSBbi_RP_MicroID2-HA was a gift from James Londino (Addgene plasmid # 188521 ; http://n2t.net/addgene:188521 ; RRID:Addgene_188521)
