[The description below was written by a language model from this plasmid's Addgene catalogue record and pLannotate feature annotations shown in this document.]
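Description:
pSBbi_RP_MicroID2-HA is a Sleeping Beauty-type transposon donor plasmid for mammalian expression and stable genomic integration, built on the bidirectional pSBbi-RP backbone (total size about 6.9 kb). It is maintained in E. coli as a high-copy plasmid through a ColE1/pUC-type origin and an ampicillin resistance gene (β-lactamase with its own promoter). The automated annotation did not pick up the transposon inverted repeats that would flank the cargo, so their positions are not documented in the feature table. The catalogue entry describes the vector as one for transposon-mediated gene integration, which normally requires a transposase supplied separately.

The payload is MicroID2, a truncated, engineered promiscuous biotin ligase derived from the Aquifex aeolicus enzyme. The annotation software recognises it as a fragment of BioID2. The roughly 0.5 kb coding sequence carries a C-terminal HA epitope tag, is driven by the strong constitutive human EF-1α promoter, and is terminated by the bovine growth hormone polyadenylation signal. A second cassette lies in the opposite orientation and encodes the red-orange fluorescent protein dTomato followed by puromycin N-acetyltransferase, ending in a rabbit β-globin poly(A) signal. According to the catalogue promoter field this cassette is driven by the synthetic RPBSA promoter, which is not annotated in the table. The link between the dTomato and puromycin-resistance coding regions is also not annotated.

This arrangement lets integrants be selected with puromycin and tracked by fluorescence while they constitutively express the HA-tagged ligase. The construct is intended for generating stable cell lines for biotin proximity-labeling proteomics. It can serve as an unfused ligase control.
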