Features (pLannotate 1.2.2; 14 found; start..end, strand, type, name):
      1..31      +  rep_origin     M13 ori (fragment): M13 bacteriophage origin of replication; arrow indicates direction of (+) strand synthesis
     32..82      -  misc_feature   bom (fragment): basis of mobility region from pBR322
    109..213     +  promoter       AmpR promoter: bla
    214..1074    +  CDS            AmpR: β-lactamase; bla; confers resistance to ampicillin, carbenicillin, and related antibiotics
   1245..1833    +  rep_origin     ori: high-copy-number ColE1/pMB1/pBR322/pUC origin of replication
   2396..2451    -  polyA_signal   β-globin poly(A) signal: rabbit β-globin polyadenylation signal (Gil and Proudfoot, 1987)
   2522..2602    -  CDS            HBB (fragment): HBB_PONPY - Experimental evidence at transcript level: Swiss-Prot protein existence level 2. Involved in oxygen transport from the lung to the various peripheral tissues. From Pongo pygmaeus (Bornean orangutan).
   2616..3215    -  CDS            PuroR: puromycin N-acetyltransferase; pac from Streptomyces alboniger; confers resistance to puromycin
   3282..3983    -  CDS            dTomato: dTomato is a basic (constitutively fluorescent) orange fluorescent protein published in 2004, derived from Discosoma sp.. It is reported to be a somewhat slowly-maturing dimer with low acid sensitivity.
   4616..5797    +  promoter       EF-1α promoter: strong constitutive promoter for human elongation factor EF-1α
   5835..6341    +  CDS            BioID2 (fragment): promiscuous R40G mutant of a biotin protein ligase from Aquifex aeolicus (Kim et al., 2016)
   6342..6370    +  CDS            3xHA (fragment): three tandem HA epitope tags
   6400..6624    +  polyA_signal   bGH poly(A) signal: bovine growth hormone polyadenylation signal
   6628..6649    +  promoter       SV40 promoter (fragment): SV40 enhancer and early promoter
>Addgene plasmid #188521 | pSBbi_RP_MicroID2-HA | addgene full sequence | sequence record 372812 | Addgene NGS Result
AATTTTAACAAAATATTAACGCTTACAATTTCCTGATGCGGTATTTTCTCCTTACGCATCTGTGCGGTAT
TTCACACCGCATCAGGTGGCACTTTTCGGGGAAATGTGCGCGGAACCCCTATTTGTTTATTTTTCTAAAT
ACATTCAAATATGTATCCGCTCATGAGACAATAACCCTGATAAATGCTTCAATAATATTGAAAAAGGAAG
AGTATGAGTATTCAACATTTCCGTGTCGCCCTTATTCCCTTTTTTGCGGCATTTTGCCTTCCTGTTTTTG
CTCACCCAGAAACGCTGGTGAAAGTAAAAGATGCTGAAGATCAGTTGGGTGCACGAGTGGGTTACATCGA
ACTGGATCTCAACAGCGGTAAGATCCTTGAGAGTTTTCGCCCCGAAGAACGTTTTCCAATGATGAGCACT
TTTAAAGTTCTGCTATGTGGCGCGGTATTATCCCGTATTGACGCCGGGCAAGAGCAACTCGGTCGCCGCA
TACACTATTCTCAGAATGACTTGGTTGAGTACTCACCAGTCACAGAAAAGCATCTTACGGATGGCATGAC
AGTAAGAGAATTATGCAGTGCTGCCATAACCATGAGTGATAACACTGCGGCCAACTTACTTCTGACAACG
ATCGGAGGACCGAAGGAGCTAACCGCTTTTTTGCACAACATGGGGGATCATGTAACTCGCCTTGATCGTT
GGGAACCGGAGCTGAATGAAGCCATACCAAACGACGAGCGTGACACCACGATGCCTGTAGCAATGGCAAC
AACGTTGCGCAAACTATTAACTGGCGAACTACTTACTCTAGCTTCCCGGCAACAATTAATAGACTGGATG
GAGGCGGATAAAGTTGCAGGACCACTTCTGCGCTCGGCCCTTCCGGCTGGCTGGTTTATTGCTGATAAAT
CTGGAGCCGGTGAGCGTGGGTCTCGCGGTATCATTGCAGCACTGGGGCCAGATGGTAAGCCCTCCCGTAT
CGTAGTTATCTACACGACGGGGAGTCAGGCAACTATGGATGAACGAAATAGACAGATCGCTGAGATAGGT
GCCTCACTGATTAAGCATTGGTAACTGTCAGACCAAGTTTACTCATATATACTTTAGATTGATTTAAAAC
TTCATTTTTAATTTAAAAGGATCTAGGTGAAGATCCTTTTTGATAATCTCATGACCAAAATCCCTTAACG
TGAGTTTTCGTTCCACTGAGCGTCAGACCCCGTAGAAAAGATCAAAGGATCTTCTTGAGATCCTTTTTTT
CTGCGCGTAATCTGCTGCTTGCAAACAAAAAAACCACCGCTACCAGCGGTGGTTTGTTTGCCGGATCAAG
AGCTACCAACTCTTTTTCCGAAGGTAACTGGCTTCAGCAGAGCGCAGATACCAAATACTGTTCTTCTAGT
GTAGCCGTAGTTAGGCCACCACTTCAAGAACTCTGTAGCACCGCCTACATACCTCGCTCTGCTAATCCTG
TTACCAGTGGCTGCTGCCAGTGGCGATAAGTCGTGTCTTACCGGGTTGGACTCAAGACGATAGTTACCGG
ATAAGGCGCAGCGGTCGGGCTGAACGGGGGGTTCGTGCACACAGCCCAGCTTGGAGCGAACGACCTACAC
CGAACTGAGATACCTACAGCGTGAGCTATGAGAAAGCGCCACGCTTCCCGAAGGGAGAAAGGCGGACAGG
TATCCGGTAAGCGGCAGGGTCGGAACAGGAGAGCGCACGAGGGAGCTTCCAGGGGGAAACGCCTGGTATC
TTTATAGTCCTGTCGGGTTTCGCCACCTCTGACTTGAGCGTCGATTTTTGTGATGCTCGTCAGGGGGGCG
GAGCCTATGGAAAAACGCCAGCAACGCGGCCTTTTTACGGTTCCTGGCCTTTTGCTGGCCTTTTGCTCAC
ATGTTCTTTCCTGCGTTATCCCCTGATTCTGTGGATAACCGTATTACCGCCTTTGAGTGAGCTGATACCG
CTCGCCGCAGCCGAACGACCGAGCGCAGCGAGTCAGTGAGCGAGGAAGCGGATCCCTATACAGTTGAAGT
CGGAAGTTTACATACACCTTAGCCAAATACATTTAAACTCACTTTTTCACAATTCCTGACATTTAATCCT
AGTAAAAATTCCCTGTCTTAGGTCAGTTAGGATCACCACTTTATTTTAAGAATGTGAAATATCAGAATAA
TAGTAGAGAGAATGATTCATTTCAGCTTTTATTTCTTTCATCACATTCCCAGTGGGTCAGAAGTTTACAT
ACACTCGACTCCTCTGCAGAATGCGGCGATGTTTCGGTAAGGGGTCCCGAGTAGCTAGTTCATGGCAGCC
AGCATATGGCATATGTTGCCAAACTCTAAACCAAATACTCATTCTGATGTTTTAAATGATTTGCCCTCCC
ATATGTCCTTCCGAGTGAGAGACACAAAAAATTCCAACACACTATTGCAATGAAAATAAATTTCCTTTAT
TAGCCAGAAGTCAGATGCTCAAGGGGCTTCATGATGTCCCCATAATTTTTGGCAGAGGGAAAAAGATCTC
AGTGGTATTTGTGAGCCAGGGCATTGGCCACACCAGCCACCACCTTCTGATAGGCAGCCTGCACCTGAGG
AGTGAATTCACGACAGGCCTTCGAATCAGGCACCGGGCTTGCGGGTCATGCACCAGGTGCGCGGTCCTTC
GGGCACCTCGACGTCGGCGGTGACGGTGAAGCCGAGCCGCTCGTAGAAGGGGAGGTTGCGGGGCGCGGAG
GTCTCCAGGAAGGCGGGCACCCCGGCGCGCTCGGCCGCCTCCACTCCGGGGAGCACGACGGCGCTGCCCA
GACCCTTGCCCTGGTGGTCGGGCGAGACGCCGACGGTGGCCAGGAACCACGCGGGCTCCTTGGGCCGGTG
CGGCGCCAGGAGGCCTTCCATCTGTTGCTGCGCGGCCAGCCGGGAACCGCTCAACTCGGCCATGCGCGGG
CCGATCTCGGCGAACACCGCCCCCGCTTCGACGCTCTCCGGCGTGGTCCAGACCGCCACCGCGGCGCCGT
CGTCCGCGACCCACACCTTGCCGATGTCGAGCCCGACGCGCGTGAGGAAGAGTTCTTGCAGCTCGGTGAC
CCGCTCGATGTGGCGGTCCGGATCGACGGTGTGGCGCGTGGCGGGGTAGTCGGCGAACGCGGCGGCGAGG
GTGCGTACGGCCCTGGGGACGTCGTCGCGGGTGGCGAGGCGCACCGTGGGCTTGTACTCGGTCATGGGGC
CAGGATTCTCCTCGACGTCACCAGCCTGCTTCAGCAGGCTGAAGTTAGTAGCTCCACTGCCCTTGTACAG
CTCGTCCATGCCGTACAGGAACAGGTGGTGGCGGCCCTCGGAGCGCTCGTACTGTTCCACGATGGTGTAG
TCCTCGTTGTGGGAGGTGATGTCCAGCTTGGTGTCCACGTAGTAGTAGCCGGGCAGTTGCACGGGCTTCT
TGGCCATGTAGATGGTCTTGAACTCCACCAGGTAGTGGCCGCCGTCCTTCAGCTTCAGGGCCTGGTGGAT
CTCGCCCTTCAGCACGCCGTCGCGGGGGTACAGGCGCTCGGTGGAGGCCTCCCAGCCCATTGTCTTCTTC
TGCATTACGGGGCCGTCGGGGGGGAAGTTGGTGCCGCGCATCTTCACCTTGTAGATCAGCGTGCCGTCCT
GCAGGGAGGAGTCCTGGGTCACGGTCACCAGACCGCCGTCCTCGAAGTTCATCACGCGCTCCCACTTGAA
GCCCTCGGGGAAGGACAGCTTCTTGTAATCGGGGATGTCGGCGGGGTGCTTCACGTACGCCTTGGAGCCG
TACATGAACTGGGGGGACAGGATGTCCCAGGCGAAGGGCAGGGGGCCGCCCTTGGTCACCTTCAGCTTGG
CGGTCTGGGTGCCCTCGTAGGGGCGGCCCTCGCCCTCGCCCTCGATCTCGAACTCATGGCCGTTCATGGA
GCCCTCCATGCGCACCTTGAAGCGCATGAACTCTTTGATGACCTCCTCGCCCTTGCTCAACATGGTGGCC
TCAGGTGCAGAGGTTTCTACAGGGAAAGAGAGAAAGGCTACAGTTAGTTTGCTGTGATGATGCTAAGTGC
CGAGGTCAGATGTCTATGGATTGTACACGGAATCCCAACGCAGGAACCAAAAAACACTCACCCAAAAAAA
TGGCGCTAAGGCCGAGAGAAAGGCGAAGTTCCGTCTACGGCTATATACCTTGAAACAGGGGCGGCAGAAG
TGACGCAACGCGGTTGCGCGGACGGCTTCCTGTGTTTTCATTGGTCGAAGCGTTCTGCGCGTGCGCAGAG
ATTCCCCAGGGAAGGCGGGCCCTCTTCCGAATGTCCAATCCGGACATTCTTCCGGTTGGACCTCCGCGGT
CAGCGCTGTGCCCGGCGAGAGATCACGTGGGGCGCGGAGGCGGTGCTGCTGGGGCACGGCCGTCCAGCCT
CGGCGGCCATATTTTTGAGGGGCTGTTCATCTCGTTCACACGCTCTGTCCGCCATGTTTGTGAGTGGAAG
CGCCATTACCCCTTCAAGCGACTGAAGGCTGCAGGGCCTCTGGTGGCCCGCATGGGGAGACCAGACCCGC
CAGGCCCGCCTTTCCGCACTCAGTCCGGGCTTACTTTATTTTGTGAGACAGGGTCTCGCCTAGAGGCTCC
GGTGCCCGTCAGTGGGCAGAGCGCACATCGCCCACAGTCCCCGAGAAGTTGGGGGGAGGGGTCGGCAATT
GAACCGGTGCCTAGAGAAGGTGGCGCGGGGTAAACTGGGAAAGTGATGTCGTGTACTGGCTCCGCCTTTT
TCCCGAGGGTGGGGGAGAACCGTATATAAGTGCAGTAGTCGCCGTGAACGTTCTTTTTCGCAACGGGTTT
GCCGCCAGAACACAGGTAAGTGCCGTGTGTGGTTCCCGCGGGCCTGGCCTCTTTACGGGTTATGGCCCTT
GCGTGCCTTGAATTACTTCCACGCCCCTGGCTGCAGTACGTGATTCTTGATCCCGAGCTTCGGGTTGGAA
GTGGGTGGGAGAGTTCGAGGCCTTGCGCTTAAGGAGCCCCTTCGCCTCGTGCTTGAGTTGAGGCCTGGCT
TGGGCGCTGGGGCCGCCGCGTGCGAATCTGGTGGCACCTTCGCGCCTGTCTCGCTGCTTTCGATAAGTCT
CTAGCCATTTAAAATTTTTGATGACCTGCTGCGACGCTTTTTTTCTGGCAAGATAGTCTTGTAAATGCGG
GCCAAGATCTGCACACTGGTATTTCGGTTTTTGGGGCCGCGGGCGGCGACGGGGCCCGTGCGTCCCAGCG
CACATGTTCGGCGAGGCGGGGCCTGCGAGCGCGGCCACCGAGAATCGGACGGGGGTAGTCTCAAGCTGGC
CGGCCTGCTCTGGTGCCTGGCCTCGCGCCGCCGTGTATCGCCCCGCCCTGGGCGGCAAGGCTGGCCCGGT
CGGCACCAGTTGCGTGAGCGGAAAGATGGCCGCTTCCCGGCCCTGCTGCAGGGAGCTCAAAATGGAGGAC
GCGGCGCTCGGGAGAGCGGGCGGGTGAGTCACCCACACAAAGGAAAAGGGCCTTTCCGTCCTCAGCCGTC
GCTTCATGTGACTCCACGGAGTACCGGGCGCCGTCCAGGCACCTCGATTAGTTCTCGAGCTTTTGGAGTA
CGTCGTCTTTAGGTTGGGGGGAGGGGTTTTATGCGATGGAGTTTCCCCATACTGAGTGGGTGGAGACTGA
AGTTAGGCCAGCTTGGCACTTGATGTAATTCTCCTTGGAATTTGCCCTTTTTGAGTTTGGATCTTGGTTC
ATTCTCAAGCCTCAGACAGTGGTTCAAAGTTTTTTTCTTCCATTTAAGGTGTCGTGAAAACTACCCCAAG
CTGGCCTCTGAGGCCACCATGGGCTTCAAGAACCTGATCTGGCTGAAGGAGGTGGACAGCACCCAGGAGA
GACTGAAGGAGTGGAACGTGAGCTACGGCACCGCCCTGGTGGCCGACAGACAGACCAGGGGCAGAGGCGG
CTCGGGCAGAAGGTGGTTTAGCCAGGAGGGCGGCCTGTACTTCAGCTTCCTGCTGAACCCCAAGGAGTTC
GAGAACCTGCTGCAGCTGCCCCTGGTGCTGGGCCTGAGCGTGAGCGAGGCCCTGGAGGAGATCACCGAGA
TCCCCTTCAGCCTGAAGTGGCCCAACGACGTGTACTTCCAGGAGAGAAAGGTGAGCGGCGTGCTGTGCGA
GCTGAGCAAGGACAAGCTGATCGTGGGCATCGGCATCAACGTGAACCAGAGAGAGATCCCCGAGGAGATC
AAGGACAGAGCCACCACCCTGTACGAGATCACCGGCAAGGACTGGGACAGAAAGGAGGTGCTGCTGAAGG
TGCTGAAGAGAATCAGCGAGAACCTGAAGAAGTTCAAGGAGTACCCTTACGATGTTCCAGATTACGCTTA
ATAGTCTAGAGCTCGCTGATCAGCCTCGACTGTGCCTTCTAGTTGCCAGCCATCTGTTGTTTGCCCCTCC
CCCGTGCCTTCCTTGACCCTGGAAGGTGCCACTCCCACTGTCCTTTCCTAATAAAATGAGGAAATTGCAT
CGCATTGTCTGAGTAGGTGTCATTCTATTCTGGGGGGTGGGGTGGGGCAGGACAGCAAGGGGGAGGATTG
GGAAGACAATAGCAGGCATGCTGGGGATGCGGTGGGCTCTATGGCTTCTGAGGCGGAAAGAACCAGCTGG
GCCTACTAGATAGCGGACCCCTTACCGAAACATCGCCGCATTCTGCAGAGGAGTCGAACTTAGTGTATGT
AAACTTCTGACCCACTGGAATTGTGATACAGTGAATTATAAGTGAAATAATCTGTCTGTAAACAATTGTT
GGAAAAATGACTTGTGTCATGCACAAAGTAGATGTCCTAACTGACTTGCCAAAACTATTGTTTGTTAACA
AGAAATTTGTGGAGTAGTTGAAAAACGAGTTTTAATGACTCCAACTTAAGTGTATGTAAACTTCCGACTT
CAACTGTATAGGGATCC
